>Addgene plasmid #220350 | MSCV-LMP1-IRES-GFP | addgene full sequence | sequence record 437076 | Addgene NGS Result
GTTTGCAAGCAGCAGATTACGCGCAGAAAAAAAGGATCTCAAGAAGATCCTTTGATCTTTTCTACGGGGT
CTGACGCTCAGTGGAACGAAAACTCACGTTAAGGGATTTTGGTCATGAGATTATCAAAAAGGATCTTCAC
CTAGATCCTTTTAAATTAAAAATGAAGTTTTAAATCAATCTAAAGTATATATGAGTAAACTTGGTCTGAC
AGTTACCAATGCTTAATCAGTGAGGCACCTATCTCAGCGATCTGTCTATTTCGTTCATCCATAGTTGCCT
GACTCCCCGTCGTGTAGATAACTACGATACGGGAGGGCTTACCATCTGGCCCCAGTGCTGCAATGATACC
GCGAGACCCACGCTCACCGGCTCCAGATTTATCAGCAATAAACCAGCCAGCCGGAAGGGCCGAGCGCAGA
AGTGGTCCTGCAACTTTATCCGCCTCCATCCAGTCTATTAATTGTTGCCGGGAAGCTAGAGTAAGTAGTT
CGCCAGTTAATAGTTTGCGCAACGTTGTTGCCATTGCTACAGGCATCGTGGTGTCACGCTCGTCGTTTGG
TATGGCTTCATTCAGCTCCGGTTCCCAACGATCAAGGCGAGTTACATGATCCCCCATGTTGTGCAAAAAA
GCGGTTAGCTCCTTCGGTCCTCCGATCGTTGTCAGAAGTAAGTTGGCCGCAGTGTTATCACTCATGGTTA
TGGCAGCACTGCATAATTCTCTTACTGTCATGCCATCCGTAAGATGCTTTTCTGTGACTGGTGAGTACTC
AACCAAGTCATTCTGAGAATAGTGTATGCGGCGACCGAGTTGCTCTTGCCCGGCGTCAATACGGGATAAT
ACCGCGCCACATAGCAGAACTTTAAAAGTGCTCATCATTGGAAAACGTTCTTCGGGGCGAAAACTCTCAA
GGATCTTACCGCTGTTGAGATCCAGTTCGATGTAACCCACTCGTGCACCCAACTGATCTTCAGCATCTTT
TACTTTCACCAGCGTTTCTGGGTGAGCAAAAACAGGAAGGCAAAATGCCGCAAAAAAGGGAATAAGGGCG
ACACGGAAATGTTGAATACTCATACTCTTCCTTTTTCAATATTATTGAAGCATTTATCAGGGTTATTGTC
TCATGAGCGGATACATATTTGAATGTATTTAGAAAAATAAACAAATAGGGGTTCCGCGCACATTTCCCCG
AAAAGTGCCACCTGACGTCTAAGAAACCATTATTATCATGACATTAACCTATAAAAATAGGCGTATCACG
AGGCCCTTTCGTCTCGCGCGTTTCGGTGATGACGGTGAAAACCTCTGACACATGCAGCTCCCGGAGACGG
TCACAGCTTGTCTGTAAGCGGATGCCGGGAGCAGACAAGCCCGTCAGGGCGCGTCAGCGGGTGTTGGCGG
GTGTCGGGGCTGGCTTAACTATGCGGCATCAGAGCAGATTGTACTGAGAGTGCACCATATGCGGTGTGAA
ATACCGCACAGATGCGTAAGGAGAAAATACCGCATCAGGCGCCATTCGCCATTCAGGCTGCGCAACTGTT
GGGAAGGGCGATCGGTGCGGGCCTCTTCGCTATTACGCCAGCTGGCGAAAGGGGGATGTGCTGCAAGGCG
ATTAAGTTGGGTAACGCCAGGGTTTTCCCAGTCACGACGTTGTAAAACGACGGCGCAAGGAATGGTGCAT
GCAAGGAGATGGCGCCCAACAGTCCCCCGGCCACGGGGCCTGCCACCATACCCACGCCGAAACAAGCGCT
CATGAGCCCGAAGTGGCGAGCCCGATCTTCCCCATCGGTGATGTCGGCGATATAGGCGCCAGCAACCGCA
CCTGTGGCGCCGGTGATGCCGGCCACGATGCGTCCGGCGTAGAGGCGATTAGTCCAATTTGTTAAAGACA
GGATATCAGTGGTCCAGGCTCTAGTTTTGACTCAACAATATCACCAGCTGAAGCCTATAGAGTACGAGCC
ATAGATAAAATAAAAGATTTTATTTAGTCTCCAGAAAAAGGGGGGAATGAAAGACCCCACCTGTAGGTTT
GGCAAGCTAGCTTAAGTAACGCCATTTTGCAAGGCATGGAAAATACATAACTGAGAATAGAGAAGTTCAG
ATCAAGGTTAGGAACAGAGAGACAGCAGAATATGGGCCAAACAGGATATCTGTGGTAAGCAGTTCCTGCC
CCGGCTCAGGGCCAAGAACAGATGGTCCCCAGATGCGGTCCCGCCCTCAGCAGTTTCTAGAGAACCATCA
GATGTTTCCAGGGTGCCCCAAGGACCTGAAATGACCCTGTGCCTTATTTGAACTAACCAATCAGTTCGCT
TCTCGCTTCTGTTCGCGCGCTTCTGCTCCCCGAGCTCAATAAAAGAGCCCACAACCCCTCACTCGGCGCG
CCAGTCCTCCGATAGACTGCGTCGCCCGGGTACCCGTATTCCCAATAAAGCCTCTTGCTGTTTGCATCCG
AATCGTGGACTCGCTGATCCTTGGGAGGGTCTCCTCAGATTGATTGACTGCCCACCTCGGGGGTCTTTCA
TTTGGAGGTTCCACCGAGATTTGGAGACCCCTGCCCAGGGACCACCGACCCCCCCGCCGGGAGGTAAGCT
GGCCAGCGGTCGTTTCGTGTCTGTCTCTGTCTTTGTGCGTGTTTGTGCCGGCATCTAATGTTTGCGCCTG
CGTCTGTACTAGTTAGCTAACTAGCTCTGTATCTGGCGGACCCGTGGTGGAACTGACGAGTTCTGAACAC
CCGGCCGCAACCCTGGGAGACGTCCCAGGGACTTTGGGGGCCGTTTTTGTGGCCCGACCTGAGGAAGGGA
GTCGATGTGGAATCCGACCCCGTCAGGATATGTGGTTCTGGTAGGAGACGAGAACCTAAAACAGTTCCCG
CCTCCGTCTGAATTTTTGCTTTCGGTTTGGAACCGAAGCCGCGCGTCTTGTCTGCTGCAGCGCTGCAGCA
TCGTTCTGTGTTGTCTCTGTCTGACTGTGTTTCTGTATTTGTCTGAAAATTAGGGCCAGACTGTTACCAC
TCCCTTAAGTTTGACCTTAGGTCACTGGAAAGATGTCGAGCGGATCGCTCACAACCAGTCGGTAGATGTC
AAGAAGAGACGTTGGGTTACCTTCTGCTCTGCAGAATGGCCAACCTTTAACGTCGGATGGCCGCGAGACG
GCACCTTTAACCGAGACCTCATCACCCAGGTTAAGATCAAGGTCTTTTCACCTGGCCCGCATGGACACCC
AGACCAGGTCCCCTACATCGTGACCTGGGAAGCCTTGGCTTTTGACCCCCCTCCCTGGGTCAAGCCCTTT
GTACACCCTAAGCCTCCGCCTCCTCTTCCTCCATCCGCCCCGTCTCTCCCCCTTGAACCTCCTCGTTCGA
CCCCGCCTCGATCCTCCCTTTATCCAGCCCTCACTCCTTCTCTAGGCGCCGGAATTAGATCTCTCGAATC
ACAAGTTTGTACAAAAAAGCAGGCTCCGCGGCCGCCCCCTTCACCATGGAACACGACCTTGAGAGGGGCC
CACCGGGCCCGCGACGGCCCCCTCGAGGACCCCCCCTCTCCTCTTCCCTAGGCCTTGCTCTCCTTCTCCT
CCTCTTGGCGCTACTGTTTTGGCTGTACATCGTTATGAGTGACTGGACTGGAGGAGCCCTCCTTGTCCTC
TATTCCTTTGCTCTCATGCTTATAATTATAATTTTGATCATCTTTATCTTCCGAAGAGACCTTCTCTGTC
CACTTGGAGCCCTTTGTATACTCCTACTGATGATCACCCTCCTGCTCATCGCTCTCTGGAATTTGCACGG
ACAGGCATTGTTCCTTGGAATTGTGCTGTTCATCTTCGGGTGCTTACTTGTCTTAGGTATCTGGATCTAC
TTATTGGAGATGCTCTGGCGACTTGGTGCCACCATCTGGCAGCTTTTGGCCTTCTTCCTAGCCTTCTTCC
TAGACCTCATCCTGCTCATTATTGCTCTCTATCTACAACAAAACTGGTGGACTCTATTGGTTGATCTCCT
TTGGCTCCTCCTGTTTCTGGCGATTTTAATCTGGATGTATTACCATGGACAACGACACAGTGATGAACAC
CACCACGATGACTCCCTCCCGCACCCTCAACAAGCTACCGATGATTCTGGCCATGAATCTGACTCTAACT
CCAACGAGGGCAGACACCACCTGCTCGTGAGTGGAGCCGGCGACGGACCCCCACTCTGCTCTCAAAACCT
AGGCGCACCTGGAGGTGGTCCTGACAATGGCCCACAGGACCCTGACAACACTGATGACAATGGCCCACAG
GACCCTGACAACACTGATGACAATGGCCCACATGACCCGCTGCCTCAGGACCCTGACAACACTGATGACA
ATGGCCCACAGGACCCTGACAACACTGATGACAATGGCCCACATGACCCGCTGCCTCATAGCCCTAGCGA
CTCTGCTGGAAATGATGGAGGCCCTCCACAATTGACGGAAGAGGTTGAAAACAAAGGAGGTGACCAGGGC
CCGCCTTTGATGACAGACGGAGGCGGCGGTCATAGTCATGATTCCGGCCATGGCGGCGGTGATCCACACC
TTCCTACGCTGCTTTTGGGTTCTTCTGGTTCCGGTGGAGATGATGACGACCCCCACGGCCCAGTTCAGCT
AAGCTACTATGACTAAGCAAGGGTGGGCGCGCCGACCCAGCTTTCTTGTACAAAGTGGTGATTCGAGGTT
AACGAATTCCGCCCCCCCCCCCTAACGTTACTGGCCGAAGCCGCTTGGAATAAGGCCGGTGTGCGTTTGT
CTATATGTTATTTTCCACCATATTGCCGTCTTTTGGCAATGTGAGGGCCCGGAAACCTGGCCCTGTCTTC
TTGACGAGCATTCCTAGGGGTCTTTCCCCTCTCGCCAAAGGAATGCAAGGTCTGTTGAATGTCGTGAAGG
AAGCAGTTCCTCTGGAAGCTTCTTGAAGACAAACAACGTCTGTAGCGACCCTTTGCAGGCAGCGGAACCC
CCCACCTGGCGACAGGTGCCTCTGCGGCCAAAAGCCACGTGTATAAGATACACCTGCAAAGGCGGCACAA
CCCCAGTGCCACGTTGTGAGTTGGATAGTTGTGGAAAGAGTCAAATGGCTCTCCTCAAGCGTATTCAACA
AGGGGCTGAAGGATGCCCAGAAGGTACCCCATTGTATGGGATCTGATCTGGGGCCTCGGTGCACATGCTT
TACATGTGTTTAGTCGAGGTTAAAAAAACGTCTAGGCCCCCCGAACCACGGGGACGTGGTTTTCCTTTGA
AAAACACGATGATAATATGGCCACAACCATGGTGAGCAAGGGCGAGGAGCTGTTCACCGGGGTGGTGCCC
ATCCTGGTCGAGCTGGACGGCGACGTAAACGGCCACAAGTTCAGCGTGTCTGGCGAGGGCGAGGGCGATG
CCACCTACGGCAAGCTGACCCTGAAGTTCATCTGCACCACCGGCAAGCTGCCCGTGCCCTGGCCCACCCT
CGTGACCACCCTGACCTACGGCGTGCAGTGCTTCAGCCGCTACCCCGACCACATGAAGCAGCACGACTTC
TTCAAGTCCGCCATGCCCGAAGGCTACGTCCAGGAGCGCACCATCTTCTTCAAGGACGACGGCAACTACA
AGACCCGCGCCGAGGTGAAGTTCGAGGGCGACACCCTGGTGAACCGCATCGAGCTGAAGGGCATCGACTT
CAAGGAGGACGGCAACATCCTGGGGCACAAGCTGGAGTACAACTACAACAGCCACAACGTCTATATCATG
GCCGACAAGCAGAAGAACGGCATCAAGGCGAACTTCAAGATCCGCCACAACATCGAGGACGGCAGCGTGC
AGCTCGCCGACCACTACCAGCAGAACACCCCCATCGGCGACGGCCCCGTGCTGCTGCCCGACAACCACTA
CCTGAGCACCCAGTCCGCCCTGAGCAAAGACCCCAACGAGAAGCGCGATCACATGGTCCTGCTGGAGTTC
GTGACCGCCGCCGGGATCACTCTCGGCATGGACGAGCTGTACAAGTAATGAATTAATTAAGAATTATCAA
GCTTATCGATACCGTCGACCTGCAGCCAAGCTTATCGATAAAATAAAAGATTTTATTTAGTCTCCAGAAA
AAGGGGGGAATGAAAGACCCCACCTGTAGGTTTGGCAAGCTAGCTTAAGTAACGCCATTTTGCAAGGCAT
GGAAAATACATAACTGAGAATAGAGAAGTTCAGATCAAGGTTAGGAACAGAGAGACAGCAGAATATGGGC
CAAACAGGATATCTGTGGTAAGCAGTTCCTGCCCCGGCTCAGGGCCAAGAACAGATGGTCCCCAGATGCG
GTCCCGCCCTCAGCAGTTTCTAGAGAACCATCAGATGTTTCCAGGGTGCCCCAAGGACCTGAAATGACCC
TGTGCCTTATTTGAACTAACCAATCAGTTCGCTTCTCGCTTCTGTTCGCGCGCTTCTGCTCCCCGAGCTC
AATAAAAGAGCCCACAACCCCTCACTCGGCGCGCCAGTCCTCCGATAGACTGCGTCGCCCGGGTACCCGT
GTATCCAATAAACCCTCTTGCAGTTGCATCCGACTTGTGGTCTCGCTGTTCCTTGGGAGGGTCTCCTCTG
AGTGATTGACTACCCGTCAGCGGGGGTCTTTCATGGGTAACAGTTTCTTGAAGTTGGAGAACAACATTCT
GAGGGTAGGAGTCGAATATTAAGTAATCCTGACTCAATTAGCCACTGTTTTGAATCCACATACTCCAATA
CTCCTGAAATAGTTCATTATGGACAGCGCAGAAAGAGCTGGGGAGAATTGTGAAATTGTTATCCGCTCAC
AATTCCACACAACATACGAGCCGGAAGCATAAAGTGTAAAGCCTGGGGTGCCTAATGAGTGAGCTAACTC
ACATTAATTGCGTTGCGCTCACTGCCCGCTTTCCAGTCGGGAAACCTGTCGTGCCAGCTGCATTAATGAA
TCGGCCAACGCGCGGGGAGAGGCGGTTTGCGTATTGGGCGCTCTTCCGCTTCCTCGCTCACTGACTCGCT
GCGCTCGGTCGTTCGGCTGCGGCGAGCGGTATCAGCTCACTCAAAGGCGGTAATACGGTTATCCACAGAA
TCAGGGGATAACGCAGGAAAGAACATGTGAGCAAAAGGCCAGCAAAAGGCCAGGAACCGTAAAAAGGCCG
CGTTGCTGGCGTTTTTCCATAGGCTCCGCCCCCCTGACGAGCATCACAAAAATCGACGCTCAAGTCAGAG
GTGGCGAAACCCGACAGGACTATAAAGATACCAGGCGTTTCCCCCTGGAAGCTCCCTCGTGCGCTCTCCT
GTTCCGACCCTGCCGCTTACCGGATACCTGTCCGCCTTTCTCCCTTCGGGAAGCGTGGCGCTTTCTCATA
GCTCACGCTGTAGGTATCTCAGTTCGGTGTAGGTCGTTCGCTCCAAGCTGGGCTGTGTGCACGAACCCCC
CGTTCAGCCCGACCGCTGCGCCTTATCCGGTAACTATCGTCTTGAGTCCAACCCGGTAAGACACGACTTA
TCGCCACTGGCAGCAGCCACTGGTAACAGGATTAGCAGAGCGAGGTATGTAGGCGGTGCTACAGAGTTCT
TGAAGTGGTGGCCTAACTACGGCTACACTAGAAGAACAGTATTTGGTATCTGCGCTCTGCTGAAGCCAGT
TACCTTCGGAAAAAGAGTTGGTAGCTCTTGATCCGGCAAACAAACCACCGCTGGTAGCGGTGGTTTTTTT
Features (pLannotate 1.2.2; 22 found; start..end, strand, type, name):
    213..1073    -  CDS            AmpR: β-lactamase; bla; confers resistance to ampicillin, carbenicillin, and related antibiotics
   1074..1178    -  promoter       AmpR promoter: bla
   1273..1308    +  CDS            rop (fragment): Rop protein, which maintains plasmids at low copy number; rop
   1410..1509    +  misc_feature   bom (fragment): basis of mobility region from pBR322
   1515..1664    -  CDS            lacZα (fragment): LacZα fragment of β-galactosidase; lacZ fragment
   1664..1865    -  CDS            TcR (fragment): tetracycline efflux protein; tet; confers resistance to tetracycline
   1866..1964    +  CDS            env (fragment): murine leukemia virus gPr80 envelope polyprotein precursor; env; proteolytically cleaved into gp70SU and p15TM subunits
   2006..2522    +  LTR            5' LTR: 5' long terminal repeat from murine embryonic stem cell virus
   2586..2927    +  misc_feature   MESV Ψ: packaging signal of murine embryonic stem cell virus
   2994..3410    +  CDS            gag (truncated): truncated Moloney murine leukemia virus (MMLV) gag gene lacking the start codon
   3431..3455    +  protein_bind   attB1: mutant version of attB; recombination site for the Gateway® BP reaction BP Clonase™
   3476..4633    +  CDS            LMP1: LMP1_EBVB9 - Experimental evidence at protein level: Swiss-Prot protein existence level 1. Acts as a CD40 functional homolog to prevent apoptosis of infected B-lymphocytes and drive their proliferation. Functions as a constitutively active tumor necrosis factor receptor that induces the activation of several signaling pathways, including those of the NF- kappa-B family. LMP1 signaling leads to up-regulation of antiapoptotic proteins and provide growth signals in latently infected cells. Interacts with host UBE2I and subsequently affects the sumoylation state of several cellular proteins. For e
   4655..4679    -  protein_bind   attB2: mutant version of attB; recombination site for the Gateway® BP reaction BP Clonase™
   4803..5265    +  misc_feature   IRES: internal ribosome entry site (IRES) of the encephalomyocarditis virus (EMCV)
   5279..5998    +  CDS            EGFP: the original enhanced GFP (Yang et al., 1996) mammalian codon-optimized
   6015..6041    +  misc_feature   MCS (fragment): pBluescript multiple cloning site
   6100..6614    +  LTR            3' LTR: 3' long terminal repeat from murine embryonic stem cell virus
   6776..6792    -  protein_bind   lac operator: The lac repressor binds to the lac operator to inhibit transcription in E. coli. This inhibition can be relieved by adding lactose or isopropyl-β-D-thiogalactopyranoside (IPTG). lac repressor encoded by lacI
   6800..6830    -  promoter       lac promoter: promoter for the E. coli lac operon
   6845..6866    -  protein_bind   CAP binding site: CAP binding activates transcription in the presence of cAMP. E. coli catabolite activator protein
   6879..6971    -  CDS            lacI (fragment): lac repressor; lacI; The lac repressor binds to the lac operator to inhibit transcription in E. coli. This inhibition can be relieved by adding lactose or isopropyl-β-D-thiogalactopyranoside (IPTG).
   7154..42      -  rep_origin     ori (across the origin): high-copy-number ColE1/pMB1/pBR322/pUC origin of replication
