[The description below was written by a language model from this plasmid's Addgene catalogue record and pLannotate feature annotations shown in this document.]
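Description:
MSCV-LMP1-IRES-GFP is a gammaretroviral expression vector of about 7.7 kb built on the pMIGR1 (MSCV-IRES-GFP) backbone and designed to deliver the Epstein-Barr virus latent membrane protein 1 gene into mammalian cells. In bacteria it replicates from a high-copy ColE1/pUC-type origin and is selected with ampicillin through the β-lactamase gene. The remaining bacterial annotations (fragments of rop, bom, lacZα, TcR and lacI, plus a lac promoter and operator) are short cloning remnants of the plasmid backbone rather than functional units.

The retroviral cassette is bounded by 5' and 3' long terminal repeats of murine embryonic stem cell virus. Downstream of the 5' LTR lie the MESV Ψ packaging signal and a truncated MMLV gag segment lacking its start codon, which together allow the genomic transcript to be packaged into virions when gag-pol and env are supplied in trans by a packaging system. No internal promoter is annotated, so transcription is driven by the 5' LTR. The 1158 bp LMP1 coding sequence from EBV strain B95-8 was introduced by Gateway cloning and is flanked by attB1 and attB2 sites. It is followed by an EMCV IRES and EGFP, so a single bicistronic mRNA yields both LMP1 and a fluorescent reporter that marks transduced cells for tracking or sorting.

LMP1 acts as a constitutively active CD40-like, TNF receptor family mimic that activates NF-κB and other pathways to promote B-cell survival and proliferation. According to the record, the plasmid comes from work defining LMP1 and EBNA2 as a minimal set of EBV genes for transformation of human B cells.
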