Addgene plasmid #220350: MSCV-LMP1-IRES-GFP
Purpose: Expresses EBV latent gene LMP1 in mammalian cells
Depositing lab: Klaus Rajewsky. Depositing organization: Max-Delbrueck-Centrum fuer Molekulare Medizin (MDC). Publication: LMP1 and EBNA2 constitute a minimal set of EBV genes for transformation of human B cells. Zhang J, Sommermann T, Li X, Gieselmann L, de la Rosa K, Stecklum M, Klein F, Kocks C, Rajewsky K. Front Immunol. 2023 Dec 19;14:1331730. doi: 10.3389/fimmu.2023.1331730. eCollection 2023. PubMed 38169736.
Backbone
  Vector backbone: pMIGR1 (MSCV-IRES-GFP)
  Vector type: Mammalian Expression, Retroviral
Growth in bacteria
  Bacterial resistance: Ampicillin, 100 μg/mL
  Growth temperature: 37°C
  Growth strain: NEB Stable
  Copy number: High Copy
Gene/Insert
  Gene/Insert name: LMP1 (alt name: Latent Membrane Protein 1)
  Species: Epstein-Barr Virus (EBV) strain B95-8
  Insert size (bp): 1158
  Entrez Gene: LMP-1 (a.k.a. HHV4_LMP-1)
  Cloning method: Gateway Cloning
  Sequencing primers: 5′ MSCV-gag Forward 5-cccttgaacctcctcgttcgacc-3
Terms and licenses: Academic/Nonprofit Terms; Industry Terms: Not Available to Industry
How to cite: MSCV-LMP1-IRES-GFP was a gift from Klaus Rajewsky (Addgene plasmid # 220350 ; http://n2t.net/addgene:220350 ; RRID:Addgene_220350)
